LOCUS       Exported 889 bp ds-DNA linear SYN 15-JUN-2021
DEFINITION  synthetic linear DNA
ACCESSION   .
VERSION     .
KEYWORDS    pWJPrP31
SOURCE      synthetic DNA construct
  ORGANISM  synthetic DNA construct
REFERENCE   1 (bases 1 to 889)
  AUTHORS   Jackson WS, Borkowski AW, Faas H, Steele AD, King OD, Watson N,
            Jasanoff A, Lindquist S
  TITLE     Spontaneous generation of prion infectivity in fatal familial
            insomnia knockin mice.
  JOURNAL   Neuron. 2009 Aug 27. 63(4):438-50.
  PUBMED    19709627
REFERENCE   2 (bases 1 to 889)
  AUTHORS   .
  TITLE     Direct Submission
  JOURNAL   Exported Jun 15, 2021 from SnapGene Server 1.1.58
            http://www.snapgene.com
FEATURES             Location/Qualifiers
     source          1..889
                     /organism="synthetic DNA construct"
                     /mol_type="other DNA"
     primer_bind     41..57
                     /label=pBluescriptKS
                     /note="For pBluescript vector"
     primer_bind     42..58
                     /label=KS primer
                     /note="common sequencing primer, one of multiple similar
                     variants"
ORIGIN
        1 cctcactaaa gggaacaaaa gctgggtacc gggccccccc tcgaggtcga cggtatcgat
       61 aagcttgata tcgaattctc aagtgagcct gccaaaactc tagatgtttc ctgtctctga
      121 taaacttagg ttgaaaattc cctcaaggag attcttggct ttgtgcttag gggatgttaa
      181 ttccgtcact tgacagctgt gttgtgtcct cctctgtgcc aggcactgcc cttacccata
      241 aaatatggca acgaaacaga ggctcttggt ttggtttgga ttctggggca tgagctgtaa
      301 agcccagatg tattagaact cacagccgtc ctgtttcagc ctctacttcc caagtgctgg
      361 ggcaccaacg tgcacttcct catgcctggc tctggagacc tactgcttgt ctccagggct
      421 caaacactga gtcagctttc ttcaagtcct tgctcctgct gtagccactc aggagccctc
      481 ctgactagac catgactcag gcccttgtgg tgttacggtt actcaggacc agtgtactca
      541 cagctacccc tgcaggtgac tttctgcatt ctggggaatg aagcctacat ccgtggataa
      601 aggttctcct ctgtgtagag gctcacaccc cacaggaccc tggggccatt atagcagcct
      661 tatagtacag ctgccangct ccccacaaga tcatgcccat ttccaaattc cactacattg
      721 ttaaagctca aagccatggc gtaacaacca tgcaatatca cctagaccag acgnngttta
      781 ccagttgggg gtactncttg gtcaaatctn gtccttcaaa ggatgggaag gagctggngg
      841 ggttttttga attncntttt tttcctgaag gnnnnctann ngngggngg
//
