>Addgene plasmid #22105 | pWJPrP31 | addgene partial sequence | sequence record 26971 | 22105 with WJUp-71 (GATGTCAAGGACCTTCAGCC)
TTTGCAGATCAGTCATCATGGCGAACCTTGGCTACTGGCTGCTGGCCCTCTTTGTGACTATGTGGACTGA
TGTCGGCCTCTGCAAAAAGCGGCCAAAGCCTGGAGGGTGGAACACCGGTGGAAGCCGGTATCCCGGGCAG
GGAAGCCCTGGAGGCAACCGTTACCCACCTCAGGGTGGCACCTGGGGGCAGCCCCACGGTGGTGGCTGGG
GACAACCCCATGGGGGCAGCTGGGGACAACCTCATGGTGGTAGTTGGGGTCAGCCCCATGGCGGTGGATG
GGGCCAAGGAGGGGGTACCCATAATCAGTGGAACAAGCCCAGCAAACCAAAAACCAACCTCAAGCATGTG
GCAGGGGCTGCGGCAGCTGGGGCAGTAGTGGGGGGCCTTGGTGGCTACATGCTGGGGAGCGCCATGAGCA
GGCCCATGATCCATTTTGGCAACGACTGGGAGGACCGCTACTACCGTGAAAACATGTACCGCTACCCTAA
CCAAGTGTACTACAGGCCAGTGGATCAGTACAGCAACCAGAACAACTTCGTGCACGACTGCGTCAATATC
ACCATCAAGCAGCACACGGTCACCACCACCACCAAGGGGGAGAACTTCACCGAGACCGATGTGAAGATGA
TGGAGCGCGTGGTGGAGCAGATGTGCGTCACCCAGTACCAGAANGAGTCCCANGCCTATTACGACNGGAG
AAGATCCAGCAGCACCGTGCTTTTCTCCTCCCCTCCTGTCATCCTCCTCATCTCCTTCCTCATCTTCCNG
ATCGTGGGATGAGGNAGGCCTTNNNNNNTNNNNNNNNN
