[The description below was written by a language model from this plasmid's Addgene catalogue record and the feature table of its GenBank file.]
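Description:
pWJPrP31 is a bacterial cloning plasmid that serves as an intermediate in building a gene-targeting vector, rather than as an expression construct. Its backbone is recorded as pBTIIKS(+), apparently a pBluescript II KS(+)-type phagemid of about 2.9 kb, which is maintained at high copy in E. coli and selected with ampicillin. The insert is an approximately 2.2 kb mouse genomic EcoRI fragment containing exon 3 of the prion protein (PrP) gene. It was cloned into the EcoRI site with both flanking sites preserved, so the fragment can be released intact by EcoRI digestion. The record lists no engineered mutation, tag, reporter, heterologous promoter or mammalian selection cassette; the "mutation" field simply restates that the insert is the genomic exon 3 fragment. Part of the plasmid is noted as deriving from a plasmid made in another laboratory.

Because the vector type is given as "construction of targeting vector" and the associated publication concerns fatal familial insomnia knock-in mice, the plasmid most plausibly provided a convenient subclone of the PrP exon 3 region. Such a subclone can be modified or used as homology sequence when assembling knock-in targeting constructs, although the record does not spell out the exact downstream steps. The held sequence record is only a partial read of 889 bp, not the full roughly 5.1 kb plasmid. Its only annotations are binding sites for the pBluescript KS sequencing primer near one end, which is consistent with the stated backbone and suggests a read running from the polylinker into the insert. The origin of replication, resistance gene and PrP sequence are not annotated in it.
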