Addgene plasmid #22105: pWJPrP31
Depositing lab: Susan Lindquist. Depositing organization: Whitehead Institute for Biomedical Research. Publication: Spontaneous generation of prion infectivity in fatal familial insomnia knockin mice. Jackson WS, Borkowski AW, Faas H, Steele AD, King OD, Watson N, Jasanoff A, Lindquist S. Neuron. 2009 Aug 27. 63(4):438-50. 10.1016/j.neuron.2009.07.026 PubMed 19709627.
Backbone
  Vector backbone: pBTIIKS(+)
  Backbone size w/o insert (bp): 2900
  Vector type: construction of targeting vector
Growth in bacteria
  Bacterial resistance: Ampicillin, 100 μg/mL
  Growth temperature: 37°C
  Growth strain: DH5alpha
  Copy number: High Copy
Gene/Insert
  Gene/Insert name: PrP exon 3 EcoR1 fragment
  Species: M. musculus (mouse)
  Insert size (bp): 2200
  Mutation: genomic EcoR1 fragment containing exon 3 of PrP
  Cloning method: Restriction Enzyme; 5′ cloning site EcoR1 (not destroyed); 3′ cloning site EcoR1 (not destroyed)
  Sequencing primers: 5′ n/a; 3′ n/a
Resource information
  A portion of this plasmid was derived from a plasmid made by: David Melton; Edinburgh, Scotland
Terms and licenses: Academic/Nonprofit Terms; Industry Terms: Not Available to Industry
How to cite: pWJPrP31 was a gift from Susan Lindquist (Addgene plasmid # 22105 ; http://n2t.net/addgene:22105 ; RRID:Addgene_22105)
